Addgene plasmid #226246: pSCrhaB2_ApyOAHIDS
Purpose: Production of ApyA peptide modified by the B12-rSAM enzyme ApyD (optional, refer to publication), the cytochrome P450 enzyme ApyO, and the MNIO enzyme ApyHI, and the methyltransferase ApyS
Depositing lab: Wilfred van der Donk. Depositing organization: University of Illinois at Urbana-Champaign. Publication: Biosynthesis of Macrocyclic Peptides with C-Terminal beta-Amino-alpha-keto Acid Groups by Three Different Metalloenzymes. Nguyen DT, Zhu L, Gray DL, Woods TJ, Padhi C, Flatt KM, Mitchell DA, van der Donk WA. ACS Cent Sci. 2024 Apr 11;10(5):1022-1032. doi: 10.1021/acscentsci.4c00088. eCollection 2024 May 22. PubMed 38799663.
Backbone
  Vector backbone: pSCrhaB2
  Vector type: Bacterial Expression
Growth in bacteria
  Bacterial resistance: Trimethoprim, 50 μg/mL
  Growth temperature: 37°C
  Growth strain: DH5alpha
  Copy number: Low Copy
Gene/Insert 1
  Gene/Insert name: His6_ApyA
  Species: Burkholderia thailandensis E264
  Tag / fusion protein: Hexa-Histidine (N terminal on insert)
Gene/Insert 2
  Gene/Insert name: ApyD
  Species: Burkholderia thailandensis E264
Gene/Insert 3
  Gene/Insert name: ApyO
  Species: Burkholderia thailandensis E264
Gene/Insert 4
  Gene/Insert name: ApyH
  Species: Burkholderia thailandensis E264
Gene/Insert 5
  Gene/Insert name: ApyI
  Species: Burkholderia thailandensis E264
Gene/Insert 6
  Gene/Insert name: ApyS
  Species: Burkholderia thailandensis E264
Terms and licenses: Academic/Nonprofit Terms; Industry Terms: Not Available to Industry
How to cite: pSCrhaB2_ApyOAHIDS was a gift from Wilfred van der Donk (Addgene plasmid # 226246 ; http://n2t.net/addgene:226246 ; RRID:Addgene_226246)
