[The description below was written by a language model from this plasmid's Addgene catalogue record and pLannotate feature annotations shown in this document.]
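Description:
pSCrhaB2_ApyOAHIDS is a low-copy bacterial expression plasmid of about 14 kb, built on the pSCrhaB2 backbone. It replicates through the pBBR1 oriV and its cognate Rep protein, a broad-host-range system from Bordetella bronchiseptica that allows maintenance in E. coli cloning strains as well as other Gram-negative bacteria. Selection is by trimethoprim, conferred by the R388-derived dihydrofolate reductase gene (TpR), which sits downstream of a class 1 integron Pc promoter. The annotation also picks up short fragments of chloramphenicol, kanamycin and tetracycline resistance genes. These appear to be non-functional remnants of the backbone's construction history rather than usable markers.

Expression is driven by the E. coli rhaB promoter, with the activator genes rhaS and rhaR carried on the plasmid, so transcription is induced by L-rhamnose and repressed by glucose. According to the catalogue entry, the payload comprises six genes from Burkholderia thailandensis E264. These are the precursor peptide ApyA with an N-terminal hexahistidine tag, the B12-dependent radical SAM enzyme ApyD, the cytochrome P450 ApyO, the MNIO enzyme pair ApyH and ApyI, and the methyltransferase ApyS. The feature table does not annotate these coding sequences individually. It shows only a His tag within a long unannotated stretch between the promoter and an MCS remnant, followed by the rrnB T1 and T2 terminators, which is consistent with an operon-like arrangement, though the record does not confirm the gene order.

The construct is intended for co-expression of the peptide substrate with its tailoring enzymes. This yields post-translationally modified ApyA that can be purified by the His tag, for studying the biosynthesis of macrocyclic peptides bearing C-terminal β-amino-α-keto acid groups. The record describes the ApyD modification as optional.
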