Features (pLannotate 1.2.2; 20 found; start..end, strand, type, name):
      1..119     +  promoter       rhaB promoter: promoter of the E. coli rhaBAD operon, conferring tight induction with L-rhamnose and repression with D-glucose in the presence of RhaR and RhaS (Giacalone et al., 2006)
   1704..1721    +  CDS            7xHis (fragment): 6xHis affinity tag
   6717..6746    +  misc_feature   MCS (fragment): pUC18/19 multiple cloning site
   6830..6945    +  ncRNA          5S rRNA: Accession: RF00001 - 5S ribosomal RNA
   6949..7035    +  terminator     rrnB T1 terminator: Escherichia coli rrnB; transcription terminator T1 from the E. coli rrnB gene
   7127..7154    +  terminator     rrnB T2 terminator: transcription terminator T2 from the E. coli rrnB gene
   7490..7559    -  CDS            TcR (fragment): tetracycline efflux protein; tet; confers resistance to tetracycline
   7620..8282    -  CDS            pBBR1 Rep: replication protein for the broad-host-range plasmid pBBR1 from Bordetella bronchiseptica
   8283..9054    -  rep_origin     pBBR1 oriV: replication origin of the broad-host-range plasmid pBBR1 from Bordetella bronchiseptica; requires the pBBR1 Rep protein for replication
  10447..10549   +  promoter       cat promoter: promoter of the E. coli cat gene encoding chloramphenicol acetyltransferase
  10550..10684   +  CDS            CmR (fragment): chloramphenicol acetyltransferase; cat; confers resistance to chloramphenicol
  10684..10949   +  CDS            KanR (fragment): aminoglycoside phosphotransferase; aph(3')-Ia; confers resistance to kanamycin
  11090..11236   +  CDS            TRA2_ECOLX (fragment): Protein predicted: Swiss-Prot protein existence level 4. Required for transposition of transposon Tn903. From Escherichia coli.
  11414..11433   -  promoter       tet promoter (fragment): E. coli promoter for tetracycline efflux protein gene
  11443..11530   +  CDS            TcR (fragment): tetracycline efflux protein; tet; confers resistance to tetracycline
  11548..11784   -  CDS            TpR: E. coli plasmid-associated dihydrofolate reductase; dhfrIIb from plasmid R388; confers resistance to trimethoprim
  11866..11932   -  ncRNA          AAC AAD leader (fragment): Accession: RF02912 - putative aminoglycoside riboswitch / attI site
  12110..12138   -  promoter       Pc promoter: intI1 (promoter lies within the coding sequence); class 1 integron promoter
  12167..13015   -  CDS            rhaR: transcriptional activator of rhaR and rhaS; E. coli rhaR; needed for rhamnose-dependent activation of the rhaB promoter
  13089..13925   -  CDS            rhaS: positive regulator of the rhaB promoter; E. coli rhaS; activated by L-rhamnose
>Addgene plasmid #226246 | pSCrhaB2_ApyOAHIDS | addgene full sequence | sequence record 450056 | Addgene NGS Result
CACCACAATTCAGCAAATTGTGAACATCATCACGTTCATCTTTCCCTGGTTGCCAATGGCCCATTTTCCT
GTCAGTAACGAGAAGGTCGCGAATTCAGGCGCTTTTTAGACTGGTCGTAATGAAATTCAGCAGGATCACA
TAATGAACGGTCTACCTCCGTCGCTTCCGCGGGTCGACAGCACCGAGTCGCTTTTTGCGGAGCCGCTCGC
GTTTCTCGCACAAGCGCGCTCGCGGCATGGTGATGTCTTCGTCATGCGGGAGCATGGTCCGATTTTTTCC
CGCGCGAGCGATTGCAGCGGCGTGATAGCGGTATTCGGCGAGCATCGGCTTCGACAGATATTGACCGATA
TAGACAATTTCGCGTTGCCGATGTCCGCGGCGGCGAAAATGGCATTGCCGAAAAACCTCGTCAACCTCAA
TCGCGGCTTGCACAGCATGCGCGAGCCGGAGCATGGCCGGCACAAGCGCCTCTTGACGGGAACGATCAAT
CGCGAGTTGTTCGACGCGCACCGCTTCGAAATACGAGCGGCTTTGAACCGCTTTTGCGAAATGCTGAAAG
TGGACCGCCGGATTTCAGTGGTCAGCCGGATGCGCGAGCTGACCGTGGAGATGGCGTCTCATATCTTTCT
TGGGGCGCAGTGCCAAGAGGATGACGAACTGGCGTTTCTTTTAAGCGCCTATTTTACTTTGCGACGCGAA
GCGTCTTCGCTGAACGCGCGCGATCCCCTGCTGTACCGGGACGAACTGATCGGCGTCGGGCAGCAACTCG
ACCGCACATTGCGGGAGCGGATCAGGCGGTATCGAAAGCGTCCCGTCGACGCTCGTGCGGGGCTGCTGCA
ACGTCTGGCAACGGCCGGACCGCCGGGCTCGCCCGCGCTTTCCGAGGACGAGATAGTCGGCCATGCCAAC
GTGATGTTCGTGTCGAGCACCGAGCCCGTCGCGATGTCGCTGACGTGGCTGCTGCTCGTTCTGTCGCAGC
TGCCCGATCTGAGGCGCGCGCTTCGCGCGGAAATTGCCGATCGCGCGTCGATGCCGGCATCGACGAACGG
CGCGTCGTGGCTCGAGAACGTCGTCAACGAGACGCTCCGGCTCCTGACGCCCAACGCGCTGATGGTTCGC
GCGACGACGCGCGCGGTCTCGCTGCAAGGCGTCGCGCTTCCGGCGCGTTGCGAGATCGTCGTGTGTCCGT
TCCTCGCGCATCGCGAAGCCAAGCCGTTTCCGGACCCGCATGCATTCTCGCCGTCCCGGTGGGAGACGGC
CAGGCCGTCTCCGTACGAGTATTTTCCGTTCGGCGCCGGCGGTCATTTTTGCGCGGGGCGAAATCTCGCG
CTCTCGCTGATTCGCGAAGTACTGTCAACGCTGCTATCGCGCTTCGATTTCGTTTTGGATGGCGAACAGT
CTATCGACTGGCGCATTCATATCATGTTGATGCCGAAAGGCGACCCGGCACTCATCGCGCATCCCGTCGA
TGAGCGCGGTGACACGCCGTCGCCGAAATGGCGCGGGCCGATAACCGATCTATTCCATTTCGCGCCGGGG
CTTTCTTGACATTTACCAGGGCGCATCCTTTAATCAGAAGCGAATCGGCATGCATGCCCATCGGGATTTT
TTCCAGTCATTGATCCGCATGGTTCTTTTCACGGGTTATTCCGCGCTCACACGCTAAGCGGCGCGTCCTG
CCTACAACAAAGGAACAATCATGCATCACCATCACCATCACATGGCTACGAAACCCAAAAAAACAAAGGG
CGTTTCTGTTTCCATCGAAGGGAAGCTGCCCAAGATGACCCTGGATATGCCGGTGGACGCGAAAAAGATC
AAGGCCATCCAGAAATGCCTGGAAAACGGCAAGCTGACCATCACGATGAGCAAGGTGGATCTTGCCGGCG
GCCGCATGGGCGAGGGCTATCTCTACGACTGATGTCCGGCGGCGCTCTGGTTTTCGCCGGCGGCGTCGCG
ATCTCGCCGCCTCGATGCTCGGGCCTCGGAGGGAACGTGCCGCCGAACGCGTGCGTTTGGCGCGCGGTCG
CGCGATAACGGGCGATGAATTCCGGGCTTCGGCAGTTCGACCTTAAGGGCGCGGGAAGCCTATGAAAGCC
TTCGATCGCGATGCATCGGAGCCTCGGATCGGTCTCGCGTATGGGCCCGGGATGGCGGAATTCGCCGCAC
GGAACGCGCACCTCGTCGATTACATCGAAGTGCCGTTCGAGCAATTGCGATTCTCGCCGGCGGTCGCCGA
GCTTCAGCAAACCATTCCGTTCGTTCTGCACTGCGCCAGCTTGTCCGTCGCGGGATTCGTGCCGCCCGAC
GATTCGACGGTCGACGCAATCGAGCGCACGGCCGTGCAGACCGGCACGCCATGGATAGGCGAACATCTCG
CGTACATTTCGGCCGATCCCGTTGGCGAAGCGCTGGGCGGGACCGGTGAGCCCACCTCGTTGTCGTACAC
GTTGTGCCCTCAGTTGAGCGACGAGACGGTACGCCGCGTCGTCGACAATCTCGCCGCGCTTCGTCCGCAT
TTTCCGGTTCCACTGATCGTCGAAAACTCCCCGCAGTACTTTCCGATACCGGGCAGCACGATGGGAATGA
CGGACTTCATTCGCGCGATCACGGACCGATGCGACGTCGGTTTGCTCCTGGACCTGAGTCACTTCCTGAT
CACGGCGCACAACACGGGCGCAGAGGTGCATCGGGAACTCGCCCGGCTTCCGCTGGAGCGCGTGGTCGAA
GTTCATCTGTCCGGAATGAGCGTGCAGTCCGGCACGGCCTGGGACGACCATTCGCTGCCGGCATCGCCGA
TCCTGTTCGAACTGCTCGAGCGCCTGCTCGACGTGGCGCGGCCTCGCGCGCTGACCTTCGAATACAACTG
GTCGCCATACTTCCCGCTGTCGGTCCTGACGACGCATATCGAGCGCGCACGCCAGTTGATGGGGCTCGCA
TGAACGCAGGGAAAATACACGCCGTGATCGCCGCCGGCGCCAAGGACCCGCGGCTCATCGAGCATTGGCG
GCGGCGTCCGGACCTGCTGCGCCGCGCAGGAATCGAGCCGGATCATCTCGATTTGCGCGTATTGGAGAAT
TTCGCCGGGTTGAGCCTGAAGGTGCGTCACAACGGCCTGCGCGGGGATCTGCCGCTGAGTTTCAGGTTGT
TGAGCGTGGCCGGCCTCGAGATCGAGGTCTTCGCCGCGTATGCGTCGGACTGCGCGGAAAGCGGCCATGT
ATTCGCCGCCACGCCGCGGGAACGCGCGCGCGATCTGATGGCGTTCCTCGACAGATGGCTGGACCCCGCG
CAACGAAATCACGTTCTGCTGTGGGACATCCTTCGTCATGAATATGCGCTTTCGTGCCTGCGGCAAGAAA
GCGCCGCGCCGCTACCCGCCGCTCGCCGCATCATCCGCCATCGGGATCGCGCGACAGGCGGCTGCATTCC
GATGCTCAACGGCTCCGTCGCTCAGCACGTGATGCATTGCAATCCGGAAGACCTGGCGTCGGCGCTGCGT
CAGAAGGAGCCGCCGCTCGATGCGGTTCCCGCCGCCGACACTTACTGCTGCTATTGGCGCTCCGCCGAAA
CGGGCGAAATCCGGTTTCTGCAGGCCGATACGCTCGGCTATTTCGCGATCGAAGCGATCGACGGCCGGCG
ATCCGCCGCCGACATCTGCGATCGGCTGCTCGGCGGCCGCCGTCTGCTGCCGCAGTTCCTCCGGTCGCTC
GACCAACTGGCCGGAATCGGGATCGTGCGGTTCGAGAGGCCGCTCGGAAGCGCTGCGGCATGAAACTGCT
GCTCGTCGACAACCTCGTCATGCCGGAAGAGGGCTCGCTCGCGTACCTCGACGTGCATCCGCATCTCGGG
CTGCTCGCGCTGGCCGCGGTCGCCGAAGCCGACGGCCATCGCGTGCAGATCTACGATCCGAAACGACTGA
TCAGGGACGGCACGCTGGCTTACGATGCGACGCTTTACGAGCGGGCGAGCCAAGCGATTCTCGCGGCGCG
TCCGGACGGGGTCGGCTTCACGGCGCTCGGCTGCAGCTTTCTGTTTGCGCTCAATGTCGCGGCGCTGTTG
AAGCGGCGCGAGCCCGACCTGCCCGTCTTGCTCGGCGGGCCGCACGCGACGATGCTGCACCGGCAGATCC
TCGAGCGGTTCCCGCAGTTCGACATCATCGTCCGGTACGAGGCGGATGAAATCCTGCCCGCCGTGCTCGA
CTGCCTCCCGCACCGGACATTCGACGTGATTCCCGGCTTGAGCTGGCGCGCGACGGGCCGCGGCTCGCCG
TTGCGCTTCACCGACGGCAAGCCCAAGGTCGAGGATCTGGACCTGCTGCCGATCGCCTCGTACGACCATT
ATCCGGTTGAGGAACTGGGGCTCTCGATGCTGCGCATCGAGGCCGGCCGAGGGTGTCCGTTCGCATGCAC
ATTCTGCTCGACGGCCGGTTTCTTTCAACGCAGCTTCCGCCTCAAATCGGCCGAGCGCCTGGTTCGCGAA
CTGGATATCCTTCACCAGCGTTATCGCGTGTCGGACTTCAAGCTCGACCACGACATGTTCACCGTGAATC
GCCGCAAGGTAATGGAGTTTTGCGAGGCGGTCGCCGGGCGCGACTATCGGTGGCGCGCGTCGGCGCGGAT
CGACTGCGTCGACGAAGCATTGTTGAAGAAGATGGCCGACGCGGGCTGCGTGAATCTTTATTTCGGCGTG
GAGACGGGCTCCGAGCGCATGCAAAAGCTCTGCAAGAAGCGGCTGGATCTGCAACGGGTCGAGCCCATTC
TGGCGGCGGCGGATTCATTCGGAATCGAGACGACCGCGTCGTTCATCACCGGCTATCCCGAGGAAACCGG
GGAGGATCAGGACGACACGCTGGACATGATCGGGCGCTGCGCTCGGCGAGCGTCTTGCCTCACGCAACTG
CACATGCTCGCGCCGGAGCCCGGCACACCGCTGTTCGACGAACGCGGCGCGGAAATCGCCTACGACGGCT
GTGGCGGGCCTTACAACACGCGCCTGCTGAGTTCGTCGGACGAGCGTGCGGTGCTCGGCCATCCCGACAT
ATTCCAAACCTACTATCACTACCCCGCCGCGCTGCCGCGTGCGCGATACATCTTTGCCGTCGGGGCGGCG
GATCTGCTGCGCCGGGTCGGGCCGGTCATTTTCGCGTATGCGTTGCGGGGGTTCGGAGGGCGGCTGAGCA
CGCTGATATCGGCGTGGCGACAATTCGCCGACGAAACGTCGCCCGGCGCGCCCGCGGACGCGGCGGGGCT
CGAGGCCTTCATTGCCGCGCGGTTCGGCCGCGGCCATCACCTGCATTCTCTTTTTCGGTACGCGTTGCGG
CTCTATGCGGCCCGCGCTCCGGCGGACGTAATCGTCGAGGGGCCCTATGAGCCGGACCGGCCTTGCATGC
TGGCCGAAAACGTCGGTCTGCTGGAGGACATTCACAATTGCGACGCATTGGTCGACCGGATCAGGCGATC
GACCGAAGGCGCGCCGATGCTCGGCGACGCGGATGTCGGCGGGCTCGGAACATATATCGTTCAGGGGCAC
GGCGAGGCCGCCACGGGCTATTGGGTGGAGTCCGGCATCGCTACGCTTCTCGATCTGTTCAGGTCGCCCC
GTTCGTGCCGCGCCGTTGCGCAATGGCTGGCGGACGCCACCCGCAATGACGGCATAGACGCTTCGATCTT
CGAGCCGCTGCTGCGCAGAGGCATCCTGGTGTCGGCCGGTTAAATCCATTTCGTCCATGGTGCGTCGCAC
ACTCGAACGTTGGTCCGCGCTGGATCTCGCGGAAGGGCTTCAACTGGCGCATGCCGTCGCCGCGCTGCAG
GCGCTCGGCGTTCTGGACGCGATGAGGGAGCCGGTCACGGCGGAAACGTTGAGCGCCAGCCATGATCTCG
ATCCCGAGTTGCTGCGCGGCATCCTCGAATATGCGGCGTCGAGAACGAATCTGGTTCGCAAGACGGACCG
CGGATTCGCGATTTCCGAGCATTACACCGCGCAAGCGCGCTTTCTGTTGAACCTGTACGCCGGCGCTTAT
GCCGATAACGCTTCACGGCTGGCGACGCTGCTCCGGCGTCCGGCATTGGCGGGCTCCATGATCGACCTCG
TCGCGCACGCGCGCGCCTTCGACGCGAGCGAGGCCGGCGGTGGAGCGCTGGCGTCGATCGTCACGCAATT
GCGTCTCAATCATGTGCTGGATCTGGGATGCGGCGCCGGCGCGCTGCTGCGCGAGTTGGCGGCGGACGAT
CGCGGATTCGTCGGCTGGGGACTGGATCGCAATCCCGCGATGTGCAAGGCGGCGCGGGTTCGAGCGCGGC
AAGCGGGGCTCGCCGCGCGCGTGAAGGTGTTCCACGGCGACGGCTGGAATCCCGGGGCGTCGGTCCCGCC
GCGCGTGCTGGCGCGCGTGCGCAACGTCGTCGCGAGCCAGTTCGTCAACGAGATGTTTCGCGGCGGCACA
TCGCGAGTGGAAACGTGGCTTCGGCGCATGCGGCGCTTGCTGCCCGGCCGCATGCTCGTGATATCGGACT
ATTACGGCCGCCTCGGCCACGGCACTCACACGATGCGCCGCGAGACGCTGCTGCATGACTATGTGCAGCT
CATATCGGGGCAGGGCGTGCCGCCGCCCGATTCCGACGCGTGGTTGGCCATGTATCGAGCAGCCGGTTGC
CGGCCTCTGCACGTGATCGAAGACCGGGCGGCCACGACATGCTTCGTCCATCTGGTGGGGCTATAGTCTA
GAGTCGACCTGCAGGCATGCAAGCTTGGCTGTTTTGGCGGATGAGAGAAGATTTTCAGCCTGATACAGAT
TAAATCAGAACGCAGAAGCGGTCTGATAAAACAGAATTTGCCTGGCGGCAGTAGCGCGGTGGTCCCACCT
GACCCCATGCCGAACTCAGAAGTGAAACGCCGTAGCGCCGATGGTAGTGTGGGGTCTCCCCATGCGAGAG
TAGGGAACTGCCAGGCATCAAATAAAACGAAAGGCTCAGTCGAAAGACTGGGCCTTTCGTTTTATCTGTT
GTTTGTCGGTGAACGCTCTCCTGAGTAGGACAAATCCGCCGGGAGCGGATTTGAACGTTGCGAAGCAACG
GCCCGGAGGGTGGCGGGCAGGACGCCCGCCATAAACTGCCAGGCATCAAATTAAGCAGAAGGCCATCCTG
ACGGATGGCCTTTTTGCGTTTCTACAAACTCTTGTTATTGGTCGACTTAAACGCCTGGTGCTACGCCTGA
ATAAGTGATAATAAGCGGATGAATGGCAGAAATTCGAAAGCAAATTCGACCCGGTCGTCGGTTCAGGGCA
GGGTCGTTAAATAGCCGCTTATGTCTATTGCTGGTTTACCGGTTTATTGACTACCGGAAGCAGTGTGACC
GTGTGCTTCTCAAATGCCTGAGGCCAGTTTGCTCAGGCTCTCCCCGTGGAGGTAATAATTGACGATATGA
TCATTTATTCTGCCTCCCAGAGCCTGATAAAAACGGTGAATCCGTTAGCGAGGTGCCGCCGGCTTCCATT
CAGGTCGAGGTGGCCCGGCTCCATGCACCGCGACGCAACGCGGGGAGGCAGACAAGGTATAGGGCGGCGA
GGCGGCTACAGCCGATAGTCTGGAACAGCGCACTTACGGGTTGCTGCGCAACCCAAGTGCTACCGGCGCG
GCAGCGTGACCCGTGTCGGCGGCTCCAACGGCTCGCCATCGTCCAGAAAACACGGCTCATCGGGCATCGG
CAGGCGCTGCTGCCCGCGCCGTTCCCATTCCTCCGTTTCGGTCAAGGCTGGCAGGTCTGGTTCCATGCCC
GGAATGCCGGGCTGGCTGGGCGGCTCCTCGCCGGGGCCGGTCGGTAGTTGCTGCTCGCCCGGATACAGGG
TCGGGATGCGGCGCAGGTCGCCATGCCCCAACAGCGATTCGTCCTGGTCGTCGTGATCAACCACCACGGC
GGCACTGAACACCGACAGGCGCAACTGGTCGCGGGGCTGGCCCCACGCCACGCGGTCATTGACCACGTAG
GCCGACACGGTGCCGGGGCCGTTGAGCTTCACGACGGAGATCCAGCGCTCGGCCACCAAGTCCTTGACTG
CGTATTGGACCGTCCGCAAAGAACGTCCGATGAGCTTGGAAAGTGTCTTCTGGCTGACCACCACGGCGTT
CTGGTGGCCCATCTGCGCCACGAGGTGATGCAGCAGCATTGCCGCCGTGGGTTTCCTCGCAATAAGCCCG
GCCCACGCCTCATGCGCTTTGCGTTCCGTTTGCACCCAGTGACCGGGCTTGTTCTTGGCTTGAATGCCGA
TTTCTCTGGACTGCGTGGCCATGCTTATCTCCATGCGGTAGGGGTGCCGCACGGTTGCGGCACCATGCGC
AATCAGCTGCAACTTTTCGGCAGCGCGACAACAATTATGCGTTGCGTAAAAGTGGCAGTCAATTACAGAT
TTTCTTTAACCTACGCAATGAGCTATTGCGGGGGGTGCCGCAATGAGCTGTTGCGTACCCCCCTTTTTTA
AGTTGTTGATTTTTAAGTCTTTCGCATTTCGCCCTATATCTAGTTCTTTGGTGCCCAAAGAAGGGCACCC
CTGCGGGGTTCCCCCACGCCTTCGGCGCGGCTCCCCCTCCGGCAAAAAGTGGCCCCTCCGGGGCTTGTTG
ATCGACTGCGCGGCCTTCGGCCTTGCCCAAGGTGGCGCTGCCCCCTTGGAACCCCCGCACTCGCCGCCGT
GAGGCTCGGGGGGCAGGCGGGCGGGCTTCGCCCTTCGACTGCCCCCACTCGCATAGGCTTGGGTCGTTCC
AGGCGCGTCAAGGCCAAGCCGCTGCGCGGTCGCTGCGCGAGCCTTGACCCGCCTTCCACTTGGTGTCCAA
CCGGCAAGCGAAGCGCGCAGGCCGCAGGCCGGAGGCTTTTCCCCAGAGAAAATTAAAAAAATTGATGGGG
CAAGGCCGCAGGCCGCGCAGTTGGAGCCGGTGGGTATGTGGTCGAAGGCTGGGTAGCCGGTGGGCAATCC
CTGTGGTCAAGCTCGTGGGCAGGCGCAGCCTGTCCATCAGCTTGTCCAGCAGGGTTGTCCACGGGCCGAG
CGAAGCGAGCCAGCCGGTGGCCGCTCGCGGCCATCGTCCACATATCCACGGGCTGGCAAGGGAGCGCAGC
GACCGCGCAGGGCGAAGCCCGGAGAGCAAGCCCGTAGGGCGCCGCAGCCGCCGTAGGCGGTCACGACTTT
GCGAAGCAAAGTCTAGTGAGTATACTCAAGCATTGAGTGGCCCGCCGGAGGCACCGCCTTGCGCTGCCCC
CGTCGAGCCGGTTGGACACCAAAAGGGAGGGGCAGGCATGGCGGCATACGCGATCATGCGATGCAAGAAG
CTGGCGAAAATGGGCAACGTGGCGGCCAGTCTCAAGCACGCCTACCGCGAGCGCGAGACGCCCAACGCTG
ACGCCAGCAGGACGCCAGAGAACGAGCACTGGGCGGCCAGCAGCACCGATGAAGCGATGGGCCGACTGCG
CGAGTTGCTGCCAGAGAAGCGGCGCAAGGACGCTGTGTTGGCGGTCGAGTACGTCATGACGGCCAGCCCG
GAATGGTGGAAGTCGGCCAGCCAAGAACAGCAGGCGGCGTTCTTCGAGAAGGCGCACAAGTGGCTGGCGG
ACAAGTACGGGGCGGATCGCATCGTGACGGCCAGCATCCACCGTGACGAAACCAGCCCGCACATGACCGC
GTTCGTGGTGCCGCTGACGCAGGACGGCAGGCTGTCGGCCAAGGAGTTCATCGGCAACAAAGCGCAGATG
ACCCGCGACCAGACCACGTTTGCGGCCGCTGTGGCCGATCTAGGGCTGCAACGGGGCATCGAGGGCAGCA
AGGCACGTCACACGCGCATTCAGGCGTTCTACGAGGCCCTGGAGCGGCCACCAGTGGGCCACGTCACCAT
CAGCCCGCAAGCGGTCGAGCCACGCGCCTATGCACCGCAGGGATTGGCCGAAAAGCTGGGAATCTCAAAG
CGCGTTGAGACGCCGGAAGCCGTGGCCGACCGGCTGACAAAAGCGGTTCGGCAGGGGTATGAGCCTGCCC
TACAGGCCGCCGCAGGAGCGCGTGAGATGCGCAAGAAGGCCGATCAAGCCCAAGAGACGGCCCGAGACCT
TCGGGAGCGCCTGAAGCCCGTTCTGGACGCCCTGGGGCCGTTGAATCGGGATATGCAGGCCAAGGCCGCC
GCGATCATCAAGGCCGTGGGCGAAAAGCTGCTGACGGAACAGCGGGAAGTCCAGCGCCAGAAACAGGCCC
AGCGCCAGCAGGAACGCGGGCGCGCACATTTCCCCGAAAAGTGCCACCTGACGTCTAAGAAACCATTATT
ATCATGACATTAACCTATAAAAATAGGCGTATCACGAGGCCCTTTCGTCTTCGAATAAATACCTGTGACG
GAAGATCACTTCGCAGAATAAATAAATCCTGGTGTCCCTGTTGATACCGGGAAGCCCTGGGCCAACTTTT
GGCGAAAATGAGACGTTGATCGGCACGTAAGAGGTTCCAACTTTCACCATAATGAAATAAGATCACTACC
GGGCGTATTTTTTGAGTTATCGAGATTTTCAGGAGCTAAGGAAGCTAAAATGGAGAAAAAAATCACTGGA
TATACCACCGTTGATATATCCCAATGGCATCGTAAAGAACATTTTGAGGCATTTCAGTCAGTTGCTCAAT
GTACCTATAACCAGACCGTTCAGCTGGATATTACGGCCTTTTTAGCTTTTGCCATTCTCACCGGATTCAG
TCGTCACTCATGGTGATTTCTCACTTGATAACCTTATTTTTGACGAGGGGAAATTAATAGGTTGTATTGA
TGTTGGACGAGTCGGAATCGCAGACCGATACCAGGATCTTGCCATCCTATGGAACTGCCTCGGTGAGTTT
TCTCCTTCATTACAGAAACGGCTTTTTCAAAAATATGGTATTGATAATCCTGATATGAATAAATTGCAGT
TTCATTTGATGCTCGATGAGTTTTTCTAATCAGAATTGGTTAATTGGTTGTAACACTGGCAGAGCATTAC
GCTGACTTGACGGGACGGCGGCTTTGTTGAATAAATCGAACTTTTGCTGAGTTGAAGGATCAGATCACGC
ATCTTCCCGACAACGCAGACCGTTCCGTGGCAAAGCAAAAGTTCAAAATCACCAACTGGTCCACCTACAA
CAAAGCTCTCATCAACCGTGGCTCCCTCACTTTCTGGCTGGATGATGGGGCGATTCAGGCCTGGTATGAG
TCAGCAACACCTTCTTCACGAGGCAGACCTCAGCGCCAGAAGGCCGCCAGAGAGGCCGAGCGCGGCCGTG
AGGCTTGGACGCTAGGGCAGGGCATGAAAAAGCCCGTAGCGGGCTGCTACGGGCGTCTGACGCGGTGGAA
AGGGGGAGGGGATGTTGTTTAAATGGCTCTGCTGTAGTGAGTGGTCTACGGGGTCTGACGCTCAGTGGAA
CGAAATCGATGATAAGCTGTCAAACATGAGCAGATCCTCTACGCCGGACGCATCGTGGCCGGCATCACCG
GCGCCACAGGTGCGGTTGCTGGCGCCTATATCGCCGACATCACCGATGGGAGATCCTAAGATATCGCTTA
GGCCACACGTTCAAGTGCAGCCACAGGATAAATTTGCACTGAGCCTGGGTGGGATTCGGACTCGACCGCA
TAGCCTTCAGGAGTGAGTTTTGTGCAATACCAACCGACGACTTGACCCTGCCAAGCGGCACCAGATTTCT
TGCGTACGCGATCCCCTAAGCCAAAGGTGGCACTCAGGGGAAGCGCAAACTGCCCTGCAACGGGAGCGTT
GGCTTCATCGCTACTTTGACCCATGTCGAATCCTTCTTGTGAATCTATTATGGCGACAAGCAAATCGAGC
TCTGACTGCCTACCCCACAACAACTATCAGAAAGCACCAGCACAACGGCTGCCTAACTTTGTTTTAGGGC
GACTGCCCTGCTGCGTAACATCGTTGCTGCTCCATAACATCAAACATCGACCCACGGCGTAACGCGCTTG
CTGCTTGGATGCCCGAGGCATAGACTGTACAAAAAAACAGTCATAACAAGCCATGAAAACCGCCACTGCG
CCGTTACCACCGCTGCGTTCGGTCAAGGTTCTGGACCAGTTGCGTGAGCGCATACGCTACTTGCATTACA
GTTTACGAACCGAACAGGCTTATGTCAACTGGGTTCGTGCGAGCTCATCGATGCATTTAATCTTTCTGCG
AATTGAGATGACGCCACTGGCTGGGCGTCATCCCGGTTTCCCGGGTAAACACCACCGAAAAATAGTTACT
ATCTTCAAAGCCACATTCGGTCGAAATATCACTGATTAACAGGCGGCTATGCTGGAGAAGATATTGCGCA
TGACACACTCTGACCTGTCGCAGATATTGATTGATGGTCATTCCAGTCTGCTGGCGAAATTGCTGACGCA
AAACGCGCTCACTGCACGATGCCTCATCACAAAATTTATCCAGCGCAAAGGGACTTTTCAGGCTAGCCGC
CAGCCGGGTAATCAGCTTATCCAGCAACGTTTCGCTGGATGTTGGCGGCAACGAATCACTGGTGTAACGA
TGGCGATTCAGCAACATCACCAACTGCCCGAACAGCAACTCAGCCATTTCGTTAGCAAACGGCACATGCT
GACTACTTTCATGCTCAAGCTGACCGATAACCTGCCGCGCCTGCGCCATCCCCATGCTACCTAAGCGCCA
GTGTGGTTGCCCTGCGCTGGCGTTAAATCCCGGAATCGCCCCCTGCCAGTCAAGATTCAGCTTCAGACGC
TCCGGGCAATAAATAATATTCTGCAAAACCAGATCGTTAACGGAAGCGTAGGAGTGTTTATCGTCAGCAT
GAATGTAAAAGAGATCGCCACGGGTAATGCGATAAGGGCGATCGTTGAGTACATGCAGGCCATTACCGCG
CCAGACAATCACCAGCTCACAAAAATCATGTGTATGTTCAGCAAAGACATCTTGCGGATAACGGTCAGCC
ACAGCGACTGCCTGCTGGTCGCTGGCAAAAAAATCATCTTTGAGAAGTTTTAACTGATGCGCCACCGTGG
CTACCTCGGCCAGAGAACGAAGTTGATTATTCGCAATATGGCGTACAAATACGTTGAGAAGATTCGCGTT
ATTGCAGAAAGCCATCCCGTCCCTGGCGAATATCACGCGGTGACCAGTTAAACTCTCGGCGAAAAAGCGT
CGAAAAGTGGTTACTGTCGCTGAATCCACAGCGATAGGCGATGTCAGTAACGCTGGCCTCGCTGTGGCGT
AGCAGATGTCGGGCTTTCATCAGTCGCAGGCGGTTCAGGTATCGCTGAGGCGTCAGTCCCGTTTGCTGCT
TAAGCTGCCGATGTAGCGTACGCAGTGAAAGAGAAAATTGATCCGCCACGGCATCCCAATTCACCTCATC
GGCAAAATGGTCCTCCAGCCAGGCCAGAAGCAAGTTGAGACGTGATGCGCTGTTTTCCAGGTTCTCCTGC
AAACTGCTTTTACGCAGCAAGAGCAGTAATTGCATAAACAAGATCTCGCGACTGGCGGTCGAGGGTAAAT
CATTTTCCCCTTCCTGCTGTTCCATCTGTGCAACCAGCTGTCGCACCTGCTGCAATACGCTGTGGTTAAC
GCGCCAGTGAGACGGATACTGCCCATCCAGCTCTTGTGGCAGCAACTGATTCAGCCCGGCGAGAAACTGA
AATCGATCCGGCGAGCGATACAGCACATTGGTCAGACACAGATTATCGGTATGTTCATACAGATGCCGAT
CATGATCGCGTACGAAACAGACCGTGCCACCGGTGATGGTATAGGGCTGCCCATTAAACACATGAATACC
CGTGCCATGTTCGACAATCACAATTTCATGAAAATCATGATGATGTTCAGGAAAATCCGCCTGCGGGAGC
CGGGGTTCTATCGCCACGGACGCGTTACCAGACGGAAAAAAATCCACACTATGTAATACGGTCATACTGG
CCTCCTGATGTCGTCAACACGGCGAAATAGTAATCACGAGGTCAGGTTCTTACCTTAAATTTTCGACGGA
AAACCACGTAAAAAACGTCGATTTTTCAAGATACAGCGTGAATTTTCAGGAAATGCGGTGAGCATCACAT
